>Addgene plasmid #238565 | NanoBRET BiBRET Vector, HaloTag-KRAS(G12V)_BRAF-NanoLuc | addgene full sequence | sequence record 478455 | Addgene NGS Result
CGGCAGTGAAAAAAATGCTTTATTTGTGAAATTTGTGATGCTATTGCTTTATTTGTAACCATTATAAGCT
GCAATAAACAAGTTAACAACAACAATTGCATTCATTTTATGTTTCAGGTTCAGGGGGAGGTGTGGGAGGT
TTTTTAAAGCAAGTAAAACCTCTACAAATGTGGTATGGCTGATTATGATCCGCGGCCGCAATACGTCGAC
GTTATCAGCTGACTTCGTACGAGAGCCTAGGTGTTTCTAGAGTCGCGGCCTTACGCCAGAATGCGTTCGC
ACAGCCGCCAGCCGGTCACTCCGTTGATGGTTACTCGGAACAGCAGGGAGCCGTCGGGGTTGATCAGGCG
CTCGTCGATAATTTTGTTGCCGTTCCACAGGGTCCCTGTTACAGTGATCTTTTTGCCGTCGAACACGGCG
ATGCCTTCATACGGCCGTCCGAAATAGTCGATCATGTTCGGCGTAACCCCGTCGATTACCAGTGTGCCAT
AGTGCAGGATCACCTTAAAGTGATGATCATCCACAGGGTACACCACCTTAAAAATTTTTTCGATCTGGCC
CATTTGGTCGCCGCTCAGACCTTCATACGGGATGATGACATGGATGTCGATCTTCAGCCCATTTTCACCG
CTCAGGACAATCCTTTGGATCGGAGTTACGGACACCCCGAGATTCTGAAACAAACTGGACACACCTCCCT
GTTCAAGGACTTGGTCCAGGTTGTAGCCGGCTGTCTGTCGCCAGTCCCCAACGAAATCTTCGAGTGTGAA
GACGCCGCTCGAGCCGAGAGA
[2301 nt withheld, positions 792-3092]
GGCGATCGCTAGCTGCAAAAAGAACAAGTAGCTTGTATTCTATAGTGTCACCTAAATGGGCGATCTGACG
GTTCACTAAACCAGCTCTGCTTATATAGGCCTCCCTGGCGCGCCACTAGTTATTAATAGTAATCAATTAC
GGGGTCATTAGTTCATAGCCCATATATGGAGTTCCGCGTTACATAACTTACGGTAAATGGCCCGCCTGGC
TGACCGCCCAACGACCCCCGCCCATTGACGTCAATAATGACGTATGTTCCCATAGTAACGCCAATAGGGA
CTTTCCATTGACGTCAATGGGTGGAGTATTTACGGTAAACTGCCCACTTGGCAGTACATCAAGTGTATCA
TATGCCAAGTCCGCCCCCTATTGACGTCAATGACGGTAAATGGCCCGCCTGGCATTATGCCCAGTACATG
ACCTTACGGGACTTTCCTACTTGGCAGTACATCTACGTATTAGTCATCGCTATTACCATGGTGATGCGGT
TTTGGCAGTACACCAATGGGCGTGGATAGCGGTTTGACTCACGGGGATTTCCAAGTCTCCACCCCATTGA
CGTCAATGGGAGTTTGTTTTGGCACCAAAATCAACGGGACTTTCCAAAATGTCGTAATAACCCCGCCCCG
TTGACGCAAATGGGCGGTAGGCGTGTACGGTGGGAGGTCTATATAAGCAGAGCTGGTTTAGTGAACCGTC
AGATCACTAGAAGCTTTATTGCGGTAGTTTATCACAGTTAAATTGCTAACGCAGTCAGTGCTTCTGACAC
AACAGTCTCGAACTTAAGCTGCAGAAGTTGGTCGTGAGGCACTGGGCAGGTAAGTATCAAGGTTACAAGA
CAGGTTTAAGGAGACCAATAGAAACTGGGCTTGTCGAGACAGAGAAGACTCTTGCGTTTCTGATAGGCAC
CTATTGGTCTTACTGACATCCACTTTGCCTTTCTCTCCACAGGTGTCCACTCCCAGTTCAATTACAGCTC
TTAAGGCTAGAGTATTAATACGACTCACTATAGGGCTAGCAAAGCCACCATGGCAGAAATCGGTACTGGC
TTTCCATTCGACCCCCATTATGTGGAAGTCCTGGGCGAGCGCATGCACTACGTCGATGTTGGTCCGCGCG
ATGGCACCCCTGTGCTGTTCCTGCACGGTAACCCGACCTCCTCCTACGTGTGGCGCAACATCATCCCGCA
TGTTGCACCGACCCATCGCTGCATTGCTCCAGACCTGATCGGTATGGGCAAATCCGACAAACCAGACCTG
GGTTATTTCTTCGACGACCACGTCCGCTTCATGGATGCCTTCATCGAAGCCCTGGGTCTGGAAGAGGTCG
TCCTGGTCATTCACGACTGGGGCTCCGCTCTGGGTTTCCACTGGGCCAAGCGCAATCCAGAGCGCGTCAA
AGGTATTGCATTTATGGAGTTCATCCGCCCTATCCCGACCTGGGACGAATGGCCAGAATTTGCCCGCGAG
ACCTTCCAGGCCTTCCGCACCACCGACGTCGGCCGCAAGCTGATCATCGATCAGAACGTTTTTATCGAGG
GTACGCTGCCGATGGGTGTCGTCCGCCCGCTGACTGAAGTCGAGATGGACCATTACCGCGAGCCGTTCCT
GAATCCTGTTGACCGCGAGCCACTGTGGCGCTTCCCAAACGAGCTGCCAATCGCCGGTGAGCCAGCGAAC
ATCGTCGCGCTGGTCGAAGAATACATGGACTGGCTGCACCAGTCCCCTGTCCCGAAGCTGCTGTTCTGGG
GCACCCCAGGCGTTCTGATCCCACCGGCCGAAGCCGCTCGCCTGGCCAAAAGCCTGCCTAACTGCAAGGC
TGTGGACATCGGCCCGGGTCTGAATCTGCTGCAAGAAGACAACCCGGACCTGATCGGCAGCGAGATCGCG
CGCTGGCTGTCGACGCTCGAGATTTCCGGCGAGCCAACCACTGAGGATCTGTACTTTCAGAGCGATAACG
CGATCGCCATGACTGAATATAAACTTGTGGTAGTTGGAGCTGTTGGCGTAGGCAAGAGTGCCTTGACGAT
ACAGCTAATTCAGAATCATTTTGTGGACGAATATGATCCAACAATAGAGGATTCCTACAGGAAGCAAGTA
GTAATTGATGGAGAAACCTGTCTCTTGGATATTCTCGACACAGCAGGTCAAGAGGAGTACAGTGCAATGA
GGGACCAGTACATGAGGACTGGGGAGGGCTTTCTTTGTGTATTTGCCATAAATAATACTAAATCATTTGA
AGATATTCACCATTATAGAGAACAAATTAAAAGAGTTAAGGACTCTGAAGATGTACCTATGGTCCTAGTA
GGAAATAAATGTGATTTGCCTTCTAGAACAGTAGACACAAAACAGGCTCAGGACTTAGCAAGAAGTTATG
GAATTCCTTTTATTGAAACATCAGCAAAGACAAGACAGGGTGTTGATGATGCCTTCTATACATTAGTTCG
AGAAATTCGAAAACATAAAGAAAAGATGAGCAAAGATGGTAAAAAGAAGAAAAAGAAGTCAAAGACAAAG
TGTGTAATTATGTAAGTTTAAACGAATTCGGGCTCGGTACCCGGGGATCCTCTAGAGTCGACCTGCAGGC
ATGCAAGCTGATTTGGCTGCTGCCACCGCTGAGCAAGGCCGCTTCGAGCAGACATGATAAGATACATTGA
TGAGTTTGGACAAACCACAACTAGAATGCAGTGAAAAAAATGCTTTATTTGTGAAATTTGTGATGCTATT
GCTTTATTTGTAACCATTATAAGCTGCAATAAACAAGTTAACAACAACAATTGCATTCATTTTATGTTTC
AGGTTCAGGGGGAGATGTGGGAGGTTTTTTTAAGCAAGTAAAACCTCTACAAATGTGGTAAAATCTTAAT
TAAGAATTCTAATATAACTTCGTATAGCATACATTATACGAAGTTATGGATCCACTGTTGACAATTAATC
ATCGGCATAGTATATCGGCATAGTATAATACGACAAGGTGAGGAACTAAACCCAGGAGGCAGATCATGAT
TGAACAAGATGGATTGCACGCAGGTTCTCCGGCCGCTTGGGTGGAGAGGCTATTCGGCTATGACTGGGCA
CAACAGACAATCGGCTGCTCTGATGCCGCCGTGTTCCGGCTGTCAGCGCAGGGGCGCCCGGTTCTTTTTG
TCAAGACCGACCTGTCCGGTGCCCTGAATGAACTGCAGGACGAGGCAGCGCGGCTATCGTGGCTGGCCAC
GACGGGCGTTCCTTGCGCAGCTGTGCTCGACGTTGTCACTGAAGCGGGAAGGGACTGGCTGCTATTGGGC
GAAGTGCCGGGGCAGGATCTCCTGTCATCTCACCTTGCTCCTGCCGAGAAAGTATCCATCATGGCTGATG
CAATGCGGCGGCTGCATACGCTTGATCCGGCTACCTGCCCATTCGACCACCAAGCGAAACATCGCATCGA
GCGAGCACGTACTCGGATGGAAGCCGGTCTTGTCGATCAGGATGATCTGGACGAAGAGCATCAGGGGCTC
GCGCCAGCCGAACTGTTCGCCAGGCTCAAGGCGCGCATGCCCGACGGCGAGGATCTCGTCGTGACCCATG
GCGATGCCTGCTTGCCGAATATCATGGTGGAAAATGGCCGCTTTTCTGGATTCATCGACTGTGGCCGGCT
GGGTGTGGCGGACCGCTATCAGGACATAGCGTTGGCTACCCGTGATATTGCTGAAGAGCTTGGCGGCGAA
TGGGCTGACCGCTTCCTCGTGCTTTACGGTATCGCCGCTCCCGATTCGCAGCGCATCGCCTTCTATCGCC
TTCTTGACGAGTTCTTCTGATTCGAAATGACCGACCAAGCGACGCCCAACCGGTATCAGCTCACTCAAAG
GCGGTAATACGGTTATCCACAGAATCAGGGGATAACGCAGGAAAGAACATGTGAGCAAAAGGCCAGCAAA
AGGCCAGGAACCGTAAAAAGGCCGCGTTGCTGGCGTTTTTCCATAGGCTCCGCCCCCCTGACGAGCATCA
CAAAAATCGACGCTCAAGTCAGAGGTGGCGAAACCCGACAGGACTATAAAGATACCAGGCGTTTCCCCCT
GGAAGCTCCCTCGTGCGCTCTCCTGTTCCGACCCTGCCGCTTACCGGATACCTGTCCGCCTTTCTCCCTT
CGGGAAGCGTGGCGCTTTCTCATAGCTCACGCTGTAGGTATCTCAGTTCGGTGTAGGTCGTTCGCTCCAA
GCTGGGCTGTGTGCACGAACCCCCCGTTCAGCCCGACCGCTGCGCCTTATCCGGTAACTATCGTCTTGAG
TCCAACCCGGTAAGACACGACTTATCGCCACTGGCAGCAGCCACTGGTAACAGGATTAGCAGAGCGAGGT
ATGTAGGCGGTGCTACAGAGTTCTTGAAGTGGTGGCCTAACTACGGCTACACTAGAAGGACAGTATTTGG
TATCTGCGCTCTGCTGAAGCCAGTTACCTTCGGAAAAAGAGTTGGTAGCTCTTGATCCGGCAAACAAACC
ACCGCTGGTAGCGGTGGTTTTTTTGTTTGCAAGCAGCAGATTACGCGCAGAAAAAAAGGATTTCAAGAAG
ATCCTTTGATCTTTTCTACGGGGTCTGACGCTCAGTGGAACGAAAACTCACGTTAAGGGATTTTGGTCAT
GAGATTATCAAAAAGGATCTTCACCTAGATCCTTTTATAGTCCGGAATCGTCACACAAAAAACCAACACA
CAGATGTAATGAAAATAAAGATATTTTATTGCGGCCATCGTGATGGCTAGAGTTTAGCCCTCCCACACAT
AACCAGAGGGCAGCAATTCACGAATCCCAACTGCCGTCGGCTGTCCATCACTGTCCTTCACTATGGCTTT
GATCCCAGGATGCAGATCGAGAAGCACCTGTCGGCACCGTCCGCAGGGGCTCAAGATGCCCCTGTTCTCA
TTTCCGATCGCGACGATACAAGTCAGGTTGCCAGCTGCCGCAGCAGCAGCAGTGCCCAGCACCACGAGTT
CTGCACAAGGTCCCCCAGTAAAATGATATACATTGACACCAGTGAAGATGCGGCCGTCGCTAGAGAGAGC
TGCGCTGGCGACGCTGTAGTCTTCAGAGATGGGGATGCTGTTGATTGTAGCCGTTGCTCTTTCAATGAGG
GTGGATTCTTCTTGAGACAAAGGCTTGGCCATGGTGGCGCTAGTGTCAGAAGAATCGAGCTTTTTGCAAA
AGCCTAGGCCTCCAAAAAAGCCTCCTCACTACTTCTGGAATAGCTCAGAGGCCGAGGCGGCCTCGGCCTC
TGCATAAATAAAAAAAATTAGTCAGCCATGGGGCGGAGAATGGGCGGAACTGGGCGGAGTTAGGGGCGGG
ATGGGCGGAGTTAGGGGCGGGACTATGGTTGCTGACTAATTGAGATGCATGCTTTGCATACTTCTGCCTG
CTGGGGAGCCTGGGGACTTTCCACACCTGGTTGCTGACTAATTGAGATGCATGCTTTGCATACTTCTGCC
TGCTGGGGAGCCTGGGGACTTTCCACACCCTAACTGACACACATTCCACAGCTGGTTCTTTCCGCCTCAG
AAGGTACCTAACCAAGTTCCTCTTTCAGAGGTTATTTCAGGCCATGGTGCTGCGCAAGACGCGTTAATTA
AGACGT
Features (pLannotate 1.2.2; 23 found; start..end, strand, type, name):
      3..84      -  polyA_signal   SV40 poly(A) signal: SV40 polyadenylation signal
    107..190     -  CDS            large T antigen (fragment): large T antigen from SV40 (simian virus 40)
    261..773     -  CDS            Nluc: NanoLuc® luciferase human codon-optimized
    795..3092    -  CDS            BRAF (sequence withheld): BRAF_HUMAN - Also known as BRAF1, RAFB1. Experimental evidence at protein level: Swiss-Prot protein existence level 1. Protein kinase involved in the transduction of mitogenic signals from the cell membrane to the nucleus (Probable). Phosphorylates MAP2K1, and thereby activates the MAP kinase signal transduction pathway (PubMed:21441910, PubMed:29433126). May play a role in the postsynaptic responses of hippocampal neurons (PubMed:1508179). From Homo sapiens (Human).
   3131..3149    -  promoter       SP6 promoter: promoter for bacteriophage SP6 RNA polymerase
   3175..3197    -  promoter       minimal CMV promoter (fragment): human cytomegalovirus (CMV) immediate early promoter
   3207..3572    +  enhancer       CMV enhancer: human cytomegalovirus immediate early enhancer
   3574..3773    +  promoter       CMV promoter: human cytomegalovirus (CMV) immediate early promoter
   3912..4044    +  intron         chimeric intron: chimera between introns from human β-globin and immunoglobulin heavy chain genes
   4088..4106    +  promoter       T7 promoter: promoter for bacteriophage T7 RNA polymerase
   4122..5012    +  CDS            HaloTag®: modified bacterial dehalogenase that forms covalent bonds with chloroalkane derivatives
   5025..5045    +  CDS            TEV site: tobacco etch virus (TEV) protease recognition and cleavage site
   5061..5627    +  CDS            K-Ras (G12V): human oncoprotein generated by the G12V mutation in the small GTPase K-Ras
   5636..5691    +  misc_feature   MCS: pUC18/19 multiple cloning site
   5740..5861    -  polyA_signal   SV40 poly(A) signal: SV40 polyadenylation signal
   5884..5952    -  CDS            large T antigen (fragment): large T antigen from SV40 (simian virus 40)
   5976..6009    +  protein_bind   loxP: Cre-mediated recombination occurs in the 8-bp core sequence (GCATACAT). Cre recombinase
   6019..6066    +  promoter       EM7 promoter: synthetic bacterial promoter&nbsp
   6098..6889    +  CDS            neo: KKA2_KLEPN - Also known as kan, nptII. Experimental evidence at protein level: Swiss-Prot protein existence level 1. Resistance to kanamycin, neomycin, paromomycin, ribostamycin, butirosin and gentamicin B. From Klebsiella pneumoniae.
   7050..7638    -  rep_origin     ori: high-copy-number ColE1/pMB1/pBR322/pUC origin of replication
   7764..7812    -  polyA_signal   poly(A) signal: synthetic polyadenylation signal
   7836..8234    -  CDS            BSD: blasticidin S deaminase; Aspergillus terreus BSD; confers resistance to blasticidin
   8265..8622    -  promoter       SV40 promoter: SV40 enhancer and early promoter
