[The description below was written by a language model from this plasmid's Addgene catalogue record and pLannotate feature annotations shown in this document.]
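Description:
NanoBRET BiBRET Vector, HaloTag-KRAS(G12V)_BRAF-NanoLuc is an 8.7 kb mammalian expression plasmid that produces both partners of a bioluminescence resonance energy transfer (BRET) pair from a single vector. It combines elements of two BiBRET backbones, pFC223C (NanoLuc, C-terminal fusion) and pFN222K (HaloTag, N-terminal fusion). In bacteria it replicates from a high-copy ColE1/pUC-type origin and is selected with kanamycin through an EM7-driven neo (nptII) gene. For selection in mammalian cells it carries a blasticidin S deaminase cassette driven by the SV40 enhancer/early promoter and ending in a synthetic poly(A) signal. A single loxP site lies upstream of the EM7 promoter; the record does not state its purpose.

The two expression units are arranged divergently around a shared CMV enhancer. In one direction, the full CMV promoter, a chimeric β-globin/immunoglobulin intron and a T7 promoter precede HaloTag, a TEV protease site and human KRAS carrying the oncogenic G12V mutation, followed by an SV40 poly(A) signal. In the opposite direction, a minimal CMV promoter fragment and an SP6 promoter precede human BRAF fused at its C terminus to NanoLuc luciferase, again ending in an SV40 poly(A) signal. The weaker minimal promoter presumably keeps the luciferase donor at a lower level than the HaloTag acceptor.

In use, NanoLuc acts as the energy donor, and HaloTag, once covalently labelled with a fluorescent chloroalkane ligand, acts as the acceptor. Association of activated KRAS with its effector BRAF therefore produces a BRET signal in live cells. The construct suits the study of this RAS–RAF interaction and the testing of compounds that disrupt it.
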