Addgene plasmid #238565: NanoBRET BiBRET Vector, HaloTag-KRAS(G12V)_BRAF-NanoLuc
Purpose: Express HaloTag-KRAS(G12V)_BRAF-NanoLuc Fusion Protein in Mammalian Cells under a CMV promoter
Depositing lab: Promega Corporation.
Backbone
  Vector backbone: pFC223C NanoLuc(R) CMV-Neo BiBRET-Balanced Vector and pFN222K HaloTag(R) CMV-Blast BiBRET Vector
  Vector type: Mammalian Expression
  Selectable markers: Blasticidin
Growth in bacteria
  Bacterial resistance: Kanamycin, 50 μg/mL
  Growth temperature: 37°C
  Growth strain: DH5alpha
  Copy number: High Copy
Gene/Insert 1
  Gene/Insert name: KRAS
  Species: H. sapiens (human)
  Mutation: G12V
  Entrez Gene: KRAS (a.k.a. 'C-K-RAS, C-K-RAS, CFC2, K-RAS2A, K-RAS2B, K-RAS4A, K-RAS4B, K-Ras, K-Ras 2, KI-RAS, KRAS1, KRAS2, NS, NS3, OES, RALD, RASK2, c-Ki-ras, c-Ki-ras2)
  Promoter: CMV
  Tag / fusion protein: HaloTag (R) (N terminal on backbone)
  Cloning method: Other
Gene/Insert 2
  Gene/Insert name: BRAF
  Species: H. sapiens (human)
  Entrez Gene: BRAF (a.k.a. B-RAF1, B-raf, BRAF-1, BRAF1, NS7, RAFB1)
  Tag / fusion protein: NanoLuc (R) (C terminal on backbone)
Terms and licenses: Academic/Nonprofit Terms; Industry Terms
How to cite: NanoBRET BiBRET Vector, HaloTag-KRAS(G12V)_BRAF-NanoLuc was a gift from Promega Corporation (Addgene plasmid # 238565 ; http://n2t.net/addgene:238565 ; RRID:Addgene_238565)
